>Addgene plasmid #69111 | His6-PRC1 | depositor full sequence | sequence record 122621 | -
GATCTCGATCCCGCGAAATTAATACGACTCACTATAGGGAGACCACAACGGTTTCCCTCTAGAAATAATT
TTGTTTAACTTTAAGAAGGAGATATACATATGCGGGGTTCTCATCATCATCATCATCATGGTATGGCTAG
CATGAGGAGAAGTGAGGTGCTGGCGGAGGAGTCCATAGTATGTCTGCAGAAAGCCCTAAATCACCTTCGG
GAAATATGGGAGCTAATTGGGATTCCAGAGGACCAGCGGTTACAAAGAACTGAGGTGGTAAAGAAGCATA
TCAAGGAACTCCTGGATATGATGATTGCTGAAGAGGAAAGCCTGAAGGAAAGACTCATCAAAAGCATATC
CGTCTGTCAGAAAGAGCTGAACACTCTGTGCAGCGAGTTACATGTTGAGCCATTTCAGGAAGAAGGAGAG
ACAACCATCTTGCAACTAGAAAAAGATTTGCGCACCCAAGTGGAATTGATGCGAAAACAGAAAAAGGAGA
GAAAACAGGAACTGAAGCTACTTCAAGAGCAAGATCAAGAACTGTGCGAAATTCTTTGTATGCCCCACTA
TGATATTGACAGTGCCTCAGTGCCCAGCTTAGAAGAGCTGAACCAGTTCAGGCAACATGTGACAACTTTG
AGGGAAACAAAGGCTTCTAGGCGTGAGGAGTTTGTCAGTATAAAGAGACAGATCATACTGTGTATGGAAG
AATTAGACCACACCCCAGACACAAGCTTTGAAAGAGATGTGGTGTGTGAAGACGAAGATGCCTTTTGTTT
GTCTTTGGAGAATATTGCAACACTACAAAAGTTGCTACGGCAGCTGGAAATGCAGAAATCACAAAATGAA
GCAGTGTGTGAGGGGCTGCGTACTCAAATCCGAGAGCTCTGGGACAGGTTGCAAATACCTGAAGAAGAAA
GAGAAGCTGTGGCCACCATTATGTCTGGGTCAAAGGCCAAGGTCCGGAAAGCGCTGCAATTAGAAGTGGA
TCGGTTGGAAGAACTGAAAATGCAAAACATGAAGAAAGTGATTGAGGCAATTCGAGTGGAGCTGGTTCAG
TACTGGGACCAGTGCTTTTATAGCCAGGAGCAGAGACAAGCTTTTGCCCCTTTCTGTGCTGAGGACTACA
CAGAAAGTCTGCTCCAGCTCCACGATGCTGAGATTGTGCGGTTAAAAAACTACTATGAAGTTCACAAGGA
ACTCTTTGAAGGTGTCCAGAAGTGGGAAGAAACCTGGAGGCTTTTCTTAGAGTTTGAGAGAAAAGCTTCA
GATCCAAATCGATTTACAAACCGAGGAGGAAATCTTCTAAAAGAAGAAAAACAACGAGCCAAGCTCCAGA
AAATGCTGCCCAAGCTGGAAGAAGAGTTGAAGGCACGAATTGAATTGTGGGAACAGGAACATTCAAAGGC
ATTTATGGTGAATGGGCAGAAATTCATGGAGTATGTGGCAGAACAATGGGAGATGCATCGATTGGAGAAA
GAGAGAGCCAAGCAGGAAAGACAACTGAAGAACAAAAAACAGACAGAGACAGAGATGCTGTATGGCAGCG
CTCCTCGAACACCTAGCAAGCGGCGAGGACTGGCTCCCAATACACCGGGCAAAGCACGTAAGCTGAACAC
TACCACCATGTCCAATGCTACGGCCAATAGTAGCATTCGGCCTATCTTTGGAGGGACAGTCTACCACTCC
CCCGTGTCTCGACTTCCTCCTTCTGGCAGCAAGCCAGTCGCTGCTTCCACCTGTTCAGGGAAGAAAACAC
CCCGTACTGGCAGGCATGGAGCCAACAAGGAGAACCTGGAGCTCAACGGCAGCATCCTGAGTGGTGGGTA
CCCTGGCTCGGCCCCCCTCCAGCGCAACTTCAGCATTAATTCTGTTGCCAGCACCTATTCTGAGTTTGCG
AAGGATCCGTCCCTCTCTGACAGTTCCACTGTTGGGCTTCAGCGAGAACTTTCAAAGGCTTCCAAATCTG
ATGCTACTTCTGGAATCCTCAATTCAACCAACATCCAGTCCTGAGAATTCGAAGCTTGATCCGGCTGCTA
ACAAAGCCCGAAAGGAAGCTGAGTTGGCTGCTGCCACCGCTGAGCAATAACTAGCATAACCCCTTGGGGC
CTCTAAACGGGTCTTGAGGGGTTTTTTGCTGAAAGGAGGAACTATATCCGGATCTGGCGTAATAGCGAAG
AGGCCCGCACCGATCGCCCTTCCCAACAGTTGCGCAGCCTGAATGGCGAATGGG
[124 nt withheld, positions 2225-2348]
C
[91 nt withheld, positions 2350-2440]
A
[49 nt withheld, positions 2442-2490]
CCTTTGACGTTGGAGTCCACGTTCTTT
[37 nt withheld, positions 2518-2554]
ACCCTATCTCGGTCTATTCTTTTGATTTATAAGGGATTTTGCCGATTTCGGCCTATTGGTTAAAAAATGA
GCTGATTTAACAAAAATTTAACGCGAATTTTAACAAAATATTAACGCTTACAATTTAGGTGGCACTTTTC
GGGGAAATGTGCGCGGAACCCCTATTTGTTTATTTTTCTAAATACATTCAAATATGTATCCGCTCATGAG
ACAATAACCCTGATAAATGCTTCAATAATATTGAAAAAGGAAGAGTATGAGTATTCAACATTTCCGTGTC
GCCCTTATTCCCTTTTTTGCGGCATTTTGCCTTCCTGTTTTTGCTCACCCAGAAACGCTGGTGAAAGTAA
AAGATGCTGAAGATCAGTTGGGTGCACGAGTGGGTTACATCGAACTGGATCTCAACAGCGGTAAGATCCT
TGAGAGTTTTCGCCCCGAAGAACGTTTTCCAATGATGAGCACTTTTAAAGTTCTGCTATGTGGCGCGGTA
TTATCCCGTATTGACGCCGGGCAAGAGCAACTCGGTCGCCGCATACACTATTCTCAGAATGACTTGGTTG
AGTACTCACCAGTCACAGAAAAGCATCTTACGGATGGCATGACAGTAAGAGAATTATGCAGTGCTGCCAT
AACCATGAGTGATAACACTGCGGCCAACTTACTTCTGACAACGATCGGAGGACCGAAGGAGCTAACCGCT
TTTTTGCACAACATGGGGGATCATGTAACTCGCCTTGATCGTTGGGAACCGGAGCTGAATGAAGCCATAC
CAAACGACGAGCGTGACACCACGATGCCTGTAGCAATGGCAACAACGTTGCGCAAACTATTAACTGGCGA
ACTACTTACTCTAGCTTCCCGGCAACAATTAATAGACTGGATGGAGGCGGATAAAGTTGCAGGACCACTT
CTGCGCTCGGCCCTTCCGGCTGGCTGGTTTATTGCTGATAAATCTGGAGCCGGTGAGCGTGGGTCTCGCG
GTATCATTGCAGCACTGGGGCCAGATGGTAAGCCCTCCCGTATCGTAGTTATCTACACGACGGGGAGTCA
GGCAACTATGGATGAACGAAATAGACAGATCGCTGAGATAGGTGCCTCACTGATTAAGCATTGGTAACTG
TCAGACCAAGTTTACTCATATATACTTTAGATTGATTTAAAACTTCATTTTTAATTTAAAAGGATCTAGG
TGAAGATCCTTTTTGATAATCTCATGACCAAAATCCCTTAACGTGAGTTTTCGTTCCACTGAGCGTCAGA
CCCCGTAGAAAAGATCAAAGGATCTTCTTGAGATCCTTTTTTTCTGCGCGTAATCTGCTGCTTGCAAACA
AAAAAACCACCGCTACCAGCGGTGGTTTGTTTGCCGGATCAAGAGCTACCAACTCTTTTTCCGAAGGTAA
CTGGCTTCAGCAGAGCGCAGATACCAAATACTGTTCTTCTAGTGTAGCCGTAGTTAGGCCACCACTTCAA
GAACTCTGTAGCACCGCCTACATACCTCGCTCTGCTAATCCTGTTACCAGTGGCTGCTGCCAGTGGCGAT
AAGTCGTGTCTTACCGGGTTGGACTCAAGACGATAGTTACCGGATAAGGCGCAGCGGTCGGGCTGAACGG
GGGGTTCGTGCACACAGCCCAGCTTGGAGCGAACGACCTACACCGAACTGAGATACCTACAGCGTGAGCT
ATGAGAAAGCGCCACGCTTCCCGAAGGGAGAAAGGCGGACAGGTATCCGGTAAGCGGCAGGGTCGGAACA
GGAGAGCGCACGAGGGAGCTTCCAGGGGGAAACGCCTGGTATCTTTATAGTCCTGTCGGGTTTCGCCACC
TCTGACTTGAGCGTCGATTTTTGTGATGCTCGTCAGGGGGGCGGAGCCTATGGAAAAACGCCAGCAACGC
GGCCTTTTTACGGTTCCTGGCCTTTTGCTGGCCTTTTGCTCACATGTTCTTTCCTGCGTTATCCCCTGAT
TCTGTGGATAACCGTATTACCGCCTTTGAGTGAGCTGATACCGCTCGCCGCAGCCGAACGACCGAGCGCA
GCGAGTCAGTGAGCGAGGAAGCGGAAGAGCGCCCAATACGCAAACCGCCTCTCCCCGCGCGTTGGCCGAT
TCATTAATGCAG
Features (pLannotate 1.2.2; 12 found; start..end, strand, type, name):
     20..38      +  promoter       T7 promoter: promoter for bacteriophage T7 RNA polymerase
     70..92      +  RBS            RBS: efficient ribosome binding site from bacteriophage T7 gene 10 (Olins and Rangwala, 1989)
    112..132     +  CDS            capTEV™ (fragment): composite tag for in vivo biotinylation, TEV protease cleavage, and 6xHis tagging
    142..2001    +  CDS            PRC1: PRC1_HUMAN - Experimental evidence at protein level: Swiss-Prot protein existence level 1. Key regulator of cytokinesis that cross-links antiparrallel microtubules at an average distance of 35 nM. Essential for controlling the spatiotemporal formation of the midzone and successful cytokinesis. Required for KIF14 localization to the central spindle and midbody. Required to recruit PLK1 to the spindle. Stimulates PLK1 phosphorylation of RACGAP1 to allow recruitment of ECT2 to the central spindle. Acts as an oncogene for promoting bladder cancer cells proliferation, apoptosis inhibition and carci
   2024..2073    +  CDS            SET1 (fragment): solubility-enhancement tag derived from T7 phage gene 10B
   2081..2128    +  terminator     T7 terminator: transcription terminator for bacteriophage T7 RNA polymerase
   2154..2220    +  CDS            lacZα (fragment): LacZα fragment of β-galactosidase; lacZ fragment
   2225..2653    +  rep_origin     f1 ori (sequence partly withheld): f1 bacteriophage origin of replication; arrow indicates direction of (+) strand synthesis
   2706..2810    +  promoter       AmpR promoter: bla
   2811..3671    +  CDS            AmpR: β-lactamase; bla; confers resistance to ampicillin, carbenicillin, and related antibiotics
   3842..4430    +  rep_origin     ori: high-copy-number ColE1/pMB1/pBR322/pUC origin of replication
   4613..4666    +  CDS            lacI (fragment): lac repressor; lacI; The lac repressor binds to the lac operator to inhibit transcription in E. coli. This inhibition can be relieved by adding lactose or isopropyl-β-D-thiogalactopyranoside (IPTG).
