[The description below was written by a language model from this plasmid's Addgene catalogue record and pLannotate feature annotations shown in this document.]
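Description:
His6-PRC1 is a bacterial expression plasmid built on the pRSET-B backbone for producing recombinant human PRC1 (Protein Regulator of Cytokinesis 1, also called ASE1 or MAP65) with an N-terminal hexahistidine tag. The total construct is 4,666 bp, of which the insert accounts for 1,863 bp, cloned between NheI and EcoRI sites that both remain intact. The PRC1 coding sequence was derived from a purchased IMAGE clone. The plasmid is maintained in E. coli through a high-copy ColE1/pUC-type origin and selected with ampicillin via the β-lactamase gene under its own promoter. An f1 phage origin is also present, which in principle allows single-stranded DNA production.

Expression is driven by a T7 promoter followed by the efficient ribosome binding site from phage T7 gene 10, so the protein is made in hosts that supply T7 RNA polymerase. A T7 terminator lies downstream of the insert. The short element annotated as a capTEV fragment just upstream of PRC1 corresponds to the backbone-encoded His6 stretch rather than a full composite tag. Likewise, the small SET1, lacZα and lacI fragments in the feature table appear to be short residual backbone matches rather than functional units, and no lac operator is annotated.

PRC1 cross-links antiparallel microtubules and organises the spindle midzone during cytokinesis. The His tag would allow metal-affinity purification of the recombinant protein. The plasmid was deposited in connection with a study of the microtubule connectors that stabilise kinetochore fibres in the mitotic spindle, although the record does not detail how the purified protein was used.
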