Addgene plasmid #69111: His6-PRC1
Purpose: For bacterial expression of recombinant human PRC1 tagged with His.
Depositing lab: Stephen Royle. Depositing organization: University of Warwick. Publication: The mesh is a network of microtubule connectors that stabilizes individual kinetochore fibers of the mitotic spindle. Nixon FM, Gutierrez-Caballero C, Hood FE, Booth DG, Prior IA, Royle SJ. Elife. 2015 Jun 19;4. doi: 10.7554/eLife.07635. PubMed 26090906.
Backbone
  Vector backbone: pRSET-B
  Backbone size w/o insert (bp): 2803
  Total vector size (bp): 4666
  Vector type: Bacterial Expression
Growth in bacteria
  Bacterial resistance: Ampicillin, 100 μg/mL
  Growth temperature: 37°C
  Growth strain: DH5alpha
  Copy number: Unknown
Gene/Insert
  Gene/Insert name: Protein Regulator of Cytokinesis 1 (alt names: PRC1; ASE1; MAP65)
  Species: H. sapiens (human)
  Insert size (bp): 1863
  Entrez Gene: PRC1 (a.k.a. ASE1, MAP65)
  Tag / fusion protein: His6 (N terminal on backbone)
  Cloning method: Restriction Enzyme; 5′ cloning site NheI (not destroyed); 3′ cloning site EcoRI (not destroyed)
  Sequencing primers: 5′ -; 3′ -
Resource information
  A portion of this plasmid was derived from a plasmid made by: Human PRC1 purchased as IMAGE clone (reference unknown).
Terms and licenses: Academic/Nonprofit Terms; Industry Terms: Not Available to Industry
How to cite: His6-PRC1 was a gift from Stephen Royle (Addgene plasmid # 69111 ; http://n2t.net/addgene:69111 ; RRID:Addgene_69111)
