>Addgene plasmid #69111 | His6-PRC1 | addgene partial sequence | sequence record 124795 | T7 5'-TAATACGACTCACTATAGGG-3'
GAAGGAGATATACATATGCGGGGTTCTCATCATCATCATCATCATGGTATGGCTAGCATGAGGAGAAGTG
AGGTGCTGGCGGAGGAGTCCATAGTATGTCTGCAGAAAGCCCTAAATCACCTTCGGGAAATATGGGAGCT
AATTGGGATTCCAGAGGACCAGCGGTTACAAAGAACTGAGGTGGTAAAGAAGCATATCAAGGAACTCCTG
GATATGATGATTGCTGAAGAGGAAAGCCTGAAGGAAAGACTCATCAAAAGCATATCCGTCTGTCAGAAAG
AGCTGAACACTCTGTGCAGCGAGTTACATGTTGAGCCATTTCAGGAAGAAGGAGAGACAACCATCTTGCA
ACTAGAAAAAGATTTGCGCACCCAAGTGGAATTGATGCGAAAACAGAAAAAGGAGAGAAAACAGGAACTG
AAGCTACTTCAAGAGCAAGATCAAGAACTGTGCGAAATTCTTTGTATGCCCCACTATGATATTGACAGTG
CCTCAGTGCCCAGCTTAGAAGAGCTGAACCAGTTCAGGCAACATGTGACAACTTTGAGGGAAACAAAGGC
TTCTAGGCGTGAGGAGTTTGTCAGTATAAAGAGACAGATCATACTGTGTATGGAAGAATTAGACCACACC
CCAGACACAAGCTTTGAAAGAGATGTGGTGTGTGAAGACGAA
