>Addgene plasmid #69111 | His6-PRC1 | addgene partial sequence | sequence record 124801 | T7term 5'-GCTAGTTATTGCTCAGCGG-3'
GGACTGGATGTTGGTTGAATTGAGGATTCCAGAAGTAGCATCAGATTTGGAAGCCTTTGAAAGTTCTCGC
TGAAGCCCAACAGTGGAACTGTCAGAGAGGGACGGATCCTTCGCAAACTCAGAATAGGTGCTGGCAACAG
AATTAATGCTGAAGTTGCGCTGGAGGGGGGCCGAGCCAGGGTACCCACCACTCAGGATGCTGCCGTTGAG
CTCCAGGTTCTCCTTGTTGGCTCCATGCCTGCCAGTACGGGGTGTTTTCTTCCCTGAACAGGTGGAAGCA
GCGACTGGCTTGCTGCCAGAAGGAGGAAGTCGAGACACGGGGGAGTGGTAGACTGTCCCTCCAAAGATAG
GCCGAATGCTACTATTGGCCGTAGCATTGGACATGGTGGTAGTGTTCAGCTTACGTGCTTTGCCCGGTGT
ATTGGGAGCCAGTCCTCGCCGCTTGCTAGGTGTTCGAGGAGCGCTGCCATACAGCATCTCTGTCTCTGTC
TGTTTTTTGTTCTTCAGTTGTCTTTCCTGCTTGGCTCTCTCTTTCTCCAATCGATGCATCTCCCATTGTT
CTGCCACATACTCCATGAATTTCTGCCCATTCACCATAAATGCCTTTGAATGTTCCTGTTCCCACAATTC
AATTCGTGCCTTCAACTCTTCTTCCAGCTTGGGCAGCATTTTCTGGAGCTTGGCTCGTTGTTTTTCTTCT
TTTAGAAGATTTCCTCCTCGGTT
